Addgene plasmid #83874: pDONR-IAA8_no stop
Purpose: Gateway donor vector for IAA8 with no stop codon
Depositing lab: Jennifer Nemhauser. Depositing organization: University of Washington. Publication: A synthetic approach reveals extensive tunability of auxin signaling. Havens KA, Guseman JM, Jang SS, Pierre-Jerome E, Bolten N, Klavins E, Nemhauser JL. Plant Physiol. 2012 Sep;160(1):135-42. doi: 10.1104/pp.112.202184. Epub 2012 Jul 27. PubMed 22843664.
Backbone
  Vector backbone: pDONR221
  Backbone manufacturer: Invitrogen
  Vector type: Gateway Donor vector
Growth in bacteria
  Bacterial resistance: Kanamycin, 50 μg/mL
  Growth temperature: 37°C
  Growth strain: DH5alpha
  Copy number: Unknown
Gene/Insert
  Gene/Insert name: indole-3-acetic acid inducible 8
  Species: A. thaliana (mustard weed)
  Mutation: no stop codon
  Entrez Gene: IAA8 (a.k.a. AT2G22670, T9I22.11, T9I22_11, indoleacetic acid-induced protein 8)
  Cloning method: Gateway Cloning
  Sequencing primers: 5′ M13F; 3′ M13R
Terms and licenses: Academic/Nonprofit Terms; Industry Terms: Not Available to Industry
How to cite: pDONR-IAA8_no stop was a gift from Jennifer Nemhauser (Addgene plasmid # 83874 ; http://n2t.net/addgene:83874 ; RRID:Addgene_83874)
