[The description below was written by a language model from this plasmid's Addgene catalogue record and pLannotate feature annotations shown in this document.]
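Description:
pDONR-IAA8_no stop is a Gateway entry clone built on the Invitrogen pDONR221 backbone, carrying the Arabidopsis thaliana IAA8 coding sequence (indole-3-acetic acid inducible 8, AT2G22670) with its stop codon removed. The 3,564-bp plasmid is propagated in E. coli using a high-copy ColE1/pUC-type origin and is selected with kanamycin through an aminoglycoside phosphotransferase (KanR) gene. Although catalogued as a donor vector, the annotated recombination sites are attL1 and attL2. These are the sites produced once a BP reaction has placed an insert into pDONR221, and they make the plasmid a substrate for LR Clonase transfer into attR-containing destination vectors.

The IAA8 open reading frame lies between attL1 and attL2 in the forward orientation. No promoter is annotated upstream of it, so expression is expected to depend on whatever destination vector receives the insert. The rrnB T1 and T2 terminators upstream of attL1 insulate the cassette from read-through transcription in bacteria. A T7 promoter sits just outside attL2, pointing back toward the insert, and the short lacI and lacZα hits are backbone fragments rather than functional genes. M13 forward and reverse primer sites are listed for sequencing the insert.

IAA8 belongs to the Aux/IAA family of short-lived transcriptional repressors, which restrain early auxin response genes through interaction with ARF proteins. Leaving out the stop codon allows in-frame C-terminal fusions to tags or reporters supplied by a destination vector. That design fits the associated work on the tunability of auxin signaling using a synthetic approach, although the record does not specify particular fusion partners or destination vectors.
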