Features (pLannotate 1.2.2; 10 found; start..end, strand, type, name):
    121..213     +  CDS            lacI (fragment): lac repressor; lacI; The lac repressor binds to the lac operator to inhibit transcription in E. coli. This inhibition can be relieved by adding lactose or isopropyl-β-D-thiogalactopyranoside (IPTG).
    268..295     -  terminator     rrnB T2 terminator: transcription terminator T2 from the E. coli rrnB gene
    427..470     +  terminator     rrnB T1 terminator: Escherichia coli rrnB; transcription terminator T1 from the E. coli rrnB gene
    517..553     -  CDS            lacZα (fragment): LacZα fragment of β-galactosidase; lacZ fragment
    569..668     +  protein_bind   attL1: mutant version of attL; recombination site for the Gateway® LR reaction LR Clonase™
    725..1687    +  CDS            IAA8: IAA8_ARATH - Experimental evidence at protein level: Swiss-Prot protein existence level 1. Aux/IAA proteins are short-lived transcriptional factors that function as repressors of early auxin response genes at low auxin concentrations. Repression is thought to result from the interaction with auxin response factors (ARFs), proteins that bind to the auxin- responsive promoter element (AuxRE). Formation of heterodimers with ARF proteins may alter their ability to modulate early auxin response genes expression. From Arabidopsis thaliana (Mouse-ear cress).
   1689..1788    -  protein_bind   attL2: mutant version of attL; recombination site for the Gateway® LR reaction LR Clonase™
   1806..1824    -  promoter       T7 promoter: promoter for bacteriophage T7 RNA polymerase
   1958..2767    +  CDS            KanR: aminoglycoside phosphotransferase; aph(3')-Ia; confers resistance to kanamycin in bacteria or G418 (Geneticin®) in eukaryotes
   2914..3502    +  rep_origin     ori: high-copy-number ColE1/pMB1/pBR322/pUC origin of replication
>Addgene plasmid #83874 | pDONR-IAA8_no stop | depositor full sequence | sequence record 161912 | pDONR-IAA8_no stop sequence 3564 bps
CTTTCCTGCGTTATCCCCTGATTCTGTGGATAACCGTATTACCGCCTTTGAGTGAGCTGATACCGCTCGC
CGCAGCCGAACGACCGAGCGCAGCGAGTCAGTGAGCGAGGAAGCGGAAGAGCGCCCAATACGCAAACCGC
CTCTCCCCGCGCGTTGGCCGATTCATTAATGCAGCTGGCACGACAGGTTTCCCGACTGGAAAGCGGGCAG
TGAGCGCAACGCAATTAATACGCGTACCGCTAGCCAGGAAGAGTTTGTAGAAACGCAAAAAGGCCATCCG
TCAGGATGGCCTTCTGCTTAGTTTGATGCCTGGCAGTTTATGGCGGGCGTCCTGCCCGCCACCCTCCGGG
CCGTTGCTTCACAACGTTCAAATCCGCTCCCGGCGGATTTGTCCTACTCAGGAGAGCGTTCACCGACAAA
CAACAGATAAAACGAAAGGCCCAGTCTTCCGACTGAGCCTTTCGTTTTATTTGATGCCTGGCAGTTCCCT
ACTCTCGCGTTAACGCTAGCATGGATGTTTTCCCAGTCACGACGTTGTAAAACGACGGCCAGTCTTAAGC
TCGGGCCCCAAATAATGATTTTATTTTGACTGATAGTGACCTGTTCGTTGCAACAAATTGATGAGCAATG
CTTTTTTATAATGCCAACTTTGTACAAAAAAGCAGGCTTCAAAATGAGTTCTGGGAACGATAAGATAAAA
CAAGTCCTGCATATTGAAGATCTGATGTCTTATCGATTGCTAAGTGTGGATAAGGATGAACTGGTTACGT
CACCTTGTTTGAAAGAACGTAACTACTTGGGTCTCTCTGATTGTTCCTCTGTTGATAGCTCAACTATTCC
CAATGTTGTTGGGAAGAGCAATCTCAATTTCAAAGCTACTGAACTGAGGCTAGGTCTTCCTGAGTCTCAA
TCTCCTGAGAGAGAGACTGATTTCGGTTTGCTGAGTCCGAGAACACCCGATGAGAAGCTTCTCTTCCCGT
TGCTACCTTCTAAAGACAATGGTTCTGCTACTACAGGGCATAAGAATGTTGTTTCTGGTAACAAGAGAGG
ATTTGCTGACACTTGGGATGAGTTTTCGGGTGTGAAAGGATCTGTTAGACCTGGAGGAGGAATCAACATG
ATGTTGTCGCCGAAAGTTAAGGATGTCTCGAAGAGTATTCAAGAAGAAAGATCTCATGCTAAGGGTGGCT
TGAACAATGCACCAGCTGCCAAGGCACAGGTTGTTGGTTGGCCTCCAATCAGATCATACCGGAAGAATAC
AATGGCTTCTTCTACTTCGAAGAACACTGATGAGGTTGATGGGAAACCTGGTCTTGGTGTTCTGTTTGTG
AAGGTGAGCATGGATGGTGCTCCGTATCTGAGAAAGGTCGACTTGAGAACTTACACTTCCTATCAACAGT
TGTCTTCTGCACTTGAGAAAATGTTCAGCTGCTTCACCCTTGGTCAATGTGGTCTTCATGGTGCTCAAGG
GAGGGAAAGAATGAGCGAGATTAAACTGAAGGATCTTCTTCATGGATCAGAATTTGTGCTTACTTATGAA
GATAAAGACGGTGATTGGATGCTTGTTGGCGATGTTCCATGGGAGATATTTACTGAAACATGCCAGAAAC
TGAAGATCATGAAGGGTTCTGATTCTATTGGCTTAGCTCCAGGTGCAGTGGAGAAATCGAAGAACAAAGA
GCGGGTTCACCCAGCTTTCTTGTACAAAGTTGGCATTATAAGAAAGCATTGCTTATCAATTTGTTGCAAC
GAACAGGTCACTATCAGTCAAAATAAAATCATTATTTGCCATCCAGCTGATATCCCCTATAGTGAGTCGT
ATTACATGGTCATAGCTGTTTCCTGGCAGCTCTGGCCCGTGTCTCAAAATCTCTGATGTTACATTGCACA
AGATAAAATAATATCATCATGAACAATAAAACTGTCTGCTTACATAAACAGTAATACAAGGGGTGTTATG
AGCCATATTCAACGGGAAACGTCGAGGCCGCGATTAAATTCCAACATGGATGCTGATTTATATGGGTATA
AATGGGCTCGCGATAATGTCGGGCAATCAGGTGCGACAATCTATCGCTTGTATGGGAAGCCCGATGCGCC
AGAGTTGTTTCTGAAACATGGCAAAGGTAGCGTTGCCAATGATGTTACAGATGAGATGGTCAGACTAAAC
TGGCTGACGGAATTTATGCCTCTTCCGACCATCAAGCATTTTATCCGTACTCCTGATGATGCATGGTTAC
TCACCACTGCGATCCCCGGAAAAACAGCATTCCAGGTATTAGAAGAATATCCTGATTCAGGTGAAAATAT
TGTTGATGCGCTGGCAGTGTTCCTGCGCCGGTTGCATTCGATTCCTGTTTGTAATTGTCCTTTTAACAGC
GATCGCGTATTTCGTCTCGCTCAGGCGCAATCACGAATGAATAACGGTTTGGTTGATGCGAGTGATTTTG
ATGACGAGCGTAATGGCTGGCCTGTTGAACAAGTCTGGAAAGAAATGCATAAACTTTTGCCATTCTCACC
GGATTCAGTCGTCACTCATGGTGATTTCTCACTTGATAACCTTATTTTTGACGAGGGGAAATTAATAGGT
TGTATTGATGTTGGACGAGTCGGAATCGCAGACCGATACCAGGATCTTGCCATCCTATGGAACTGCCTCG
GTGAGTTTTCTCCTTCATTACAGAAACGGCTTTTTCAAAAATATGGTATTGATAATCCTGATATGAATAA
ATTGCAGTTTCATTTGATGCTCGATGAGTTTTTCTAATCAGAATTGGTTAATTGGTTGTAACACTGGCAG
AGCATTACGCTGACTTGACGGGACGGCGCAAGCTCATGACCAAAATCCCTTAACGTGAGTTACGCGTCGT
TCCACTGAGCGTCAGACCCCGTAGAAAAGATCAAAGGATCTTCTTGAGATCCTTTTTTTCTGCGCGTAAT
CTGCTGCTTGCAAACAAAAAAACCACCGCTACCAGCGGTGGTTTGTTTGCCGGATCAAGAGCTACCAACT
CTTTTTCCGAAGGTAACTGGCTTCAGCAGAGCGCAGATACCAAATACTGTTCTTCTAGTGTAGCCGTAGT
TAGGCCACCACTTCAAGAACTCTGTAGCACCGCCTACATACCTCGCTCTGCTAATCCTGTTACCAGTGGC
TGCTGCCAGTGGCGATAAGTCGTGTCTTACCGGGTTGGACTCAAGACGATAGTTACCGGATAAGGCGCAG
CGGTCGGGCTGAACGGGGGGTTCGTGCACACAGCCCAGCTTGGAGCGAACGACCTACACCGAACTGAGAT
ACCTACAGCGTGAGCTATGAGAAAGCGCCACGCTTCCCGAAGGGAGAAAGGCGGACAGGTATCCGGTAAG
CGGCAGGGTCGGAACAGGAGAGCGCACGAGGGAGCTTCCAGGGGGAAACGCCTGGTATCTTTATAGTCCT
GTCGGGTTTCGCCACCTCTGACTTGAGCGTCGATTTTTGTGATGCTCGTCAGGGGGGCGGAGCCTATGGA
AAAACGCCAGCAACGCGGCCTTTTTACGGTTCCTGGCCTTTTGCTGGCCTTTTGCTCACATGTT
