>Addgene plasmid #83874 | pDONR-IAA8_no stop | addgene partial sequence | sequence record 161422 | M13pUC-Fwd 5'-CCCAGTCACGACGTTGTAAAACG-3'
CCCAAATAATGATTTTATTTTGACTGATAGTGACCTGTTCGTTGCAACAAATTGATGAGCAATGCTTTTT
TATAATGCCAACTTTGTACAAAAAAGCAGGCTTCAAAATGAGTTCTGGGAACGATAAGATAAAACAAGTC
CTGCATATTGAAGATCTGATGTCTTATCGATTGCTAAGTGTGGATAAGGATGAACTGGTTACGTCACCTT
GTTTGAAAGAACGTAACTACTTGGGTCTCTCTGATTGTTCCTCTGTTGATAGCTCAACTATTCCCAATGT
TGTTGGGAAGAGCAATCTCAATTTCAAAGCTACTGAACTGAGGCTAGGTCTTCCTGAGTCTCAATCTCCT
GAGAGAGAGACTGATTTCGGTTTGCTGAGTCCGAGAACACCCGATGAGAAGCTTCTCTTCCCGTTGCTAC
CTTCTAAAGACAATGGTTCTGCTACTACAGGGCATAAGAATGTTGTTTCTGGTAACAAGAGAGGATTTGC
TGACACTTGGGATGAGTTTTCGGGTGTGAAAGGATCTGTTAGACCTGGAGGAGGAATCAACATGATGTTG
TCGCCGAAAGTTAAGGATGTCTCGAAGAGTATTCAAGAAGAAAGATCTCATGCTAAGGGTGGCTTGAACA
ATGCACCAGCTGCCAAGGCACAGGTTGTTGGTTGGCCTCCAATCAGATCATACCGGAAGAATACAATGGC
TTCTTCTACTTCGAAGAACACTGATGAGGTTGATGGGAAACCTGGTCTTGGTGTTCTGTTTGTGAAGGTG
AGCATGGATGGTGCTCCGTATCTGAGAAAGGTCGACTTGAGAACTTACACTTCCTATCAACAGTTGTCTT
CTGCACTTGAGAAAATGTTCAGCTGCTTCACCCTTGGTCAATGTGGTCTTCATGGTGCTCAAGGGAGGGA
AAGAATGAGCGAGATTAAACTGAAGGATCTTCTTCATGGATCAGAATTTGTGCTTACTTATGAAGATAAA
GACGGTGATTGGATGCTTGTTGGCGATG
