>Addgene plasmid #83874 | pDONR-IAA8_no stop | addgene partial sequence | sequence record 161911 | M13-Rev 5'-CAGGAAACAGCTATGACC-3'
TCAGCTGGATGGCAAATAATGATTTTATTTTGACTGATAGTGACCTGTTCGTTGCAACAAATTGATAAGC
AATGCTTTCTTATAATGCCAACTTTGTACAAGAAAGCTGGGTGAACCCGCTCTTTGTTCTTCGATTTCTC
CACTGCACCTGGAGCTAAGCCAATAGAATCAGAACCCTTCATGATCTTCAGTTTCTGGCATGTTTCAGTA
AATATCTCCCATGGAACATCGCCAACAAGCATCCAATCACCGTCTTTATCTTCATAAGTAAGCACAAATT
CTGATCCATGAAGAAGATCCTTCAGTTTAATCTCGCTCATTCTTTCCCTCCCTTGAGCACCATGAAGACC
ACATTGACCAAGGGTGAAGCAGCTGAACATTTTCTCAAGTGCAGAAGACAACTGTTGATAGGAAGTGTAA
GTTCTCAAGTCGACCTTTCTCAGATACGGAGCACCATCCATGCTCACCTTCACAAACAGAACACCAAGAC
CAGGTTTCCCATCAACCTCATCAGTGTTCTTCGAAGTAGAAGAAGCCATTGTATTCTTCCGGTATGATCT
GATTGGAGGCCAACCAACAACCTGTGCCTTGGCAGCTGGTGCATTGTTCAAGCCACCCTTAGCATGAGAT
CTTTCTTCTTGAATACTCTTCGAGACATCCTTAACTTTCGGCGACAACATCATGTTGATTCCTCCTCCAG
GTCTAACAGATCCTTTCACACCCGAAAACTCATCCCAAGTGTCAGCAAATCCTCTCTTGTTACCAGAAAC
AACATTCTTATGCCCTGTAGTAGCAGAACCATTGTCTTTAGAAGGTAGCAACGGGAAGAGAAGCTTCTCA
TCGGGTGTTCTCGGACTCAGCAAAC
